Addgene plasmid #127712: pEMY07CD-TER
Purpose: (Empty Backbone) Level 0 destination vector for a terminator with C - D scars. Clone in with BpiI.
Depositing lab: Christopher Voigt. Depositing organization: Massachusetts Institute of Technology. Publication: Iterative algorithm-guided design of massive strain libraries, applied to itaconic acid production in yeast. Young EM, Zhao Z, Gielesen BEM, Wu L, Benjamin Gordon D, Roubos JA, Voigt CA. Metab Eng. 2018 Jul;48:33-43. doi: 10.1016/j.ymben.2018.05.002. Epub 2018 May 9. PubMed 29753070.
Backbone
  Vector backbone: pEMY07
  Vector type: Synthetic Biology
Growth in bacteria
  Bacterial resistance: Ampicillin, 100 μg/mL
  Growth temperature: 37°C
  Growth strain: DH5alpha
  Copy number: High Copy
Gene/Insert
  Cloning method: Restriction Enzyme
  Sequencing primers: 5′ CAGACAAGCCCGTCAGG; 3′ GTTATCCCCTGATTCTGTGG
Terms and licenses: Academic/Nonprofit Terms; Industry Terms: Not Available to Industry
Depositor comments: LacZ inside of BpiI sites for blue/white screening of clones. C scar is TAAA and D scar is CCTC.
How to cite: pEMY07CD-TER was a gift from Christopher Voigt (Addgene plasmid # 127712 ; http://n2t.net/addgene:127712 ; RRID:Addgene_127712)
