[The description below was written by a language model from this plasmid's Addgene catalogue record and pLannotate feature annotations shown in this document.]
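Description:
pEMY07CD-TER is a small (about 2.6 kb) empty Level 0 destination vector built on the pEMY07 backbone for hierarchical, Type IIS restriction enzyme-based assembly of genetic parts. It is designed to receive a terminator part, which is cloned in with BpiI so that the part ends up flanked by the defined four-base "C" and "D" junction scars. These scars fix the position the terminator will occupy when Level 0 parts are combined into higher-order transcription units. The associated work concerns design and construction of large yeast strain libraries for itaconic acid production, so the terminators housed here are presumably intended for yeast expression cassettes. The plasmid itself carries no annotated yeast origin or marker and functions purely as an E. coli part-storage vector.

Propagation relies on a high-copy ColE1/pUC-type origin, and selection is by ampicillin through a bla (β-lactamase) gene driven by its native promoter. The placeholder between the BpiI sites is a lacZα screening cassette. The feature table shows a CAP binding site, lac promoter and lac operator upstream of a pUC18/19-type multiple cloning site and a lacZα fragment. Successful replacement of this cassette by a terminator abolishes α-complementation, so recombinant colonies are white and parental colonies blue. Short fragments annotated as lacI, bom and rop appear to be non-functional remnants of the pUC/pBR322 ancestry rather than working elements. The BpiI sites and scars themselves are not annotated in the feature table and are known only from the depositor's comments.
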