Features (pLannotate 1.2.2; 11 found; start..end, strand, type, name):
    230..299     +  CDS            lacI (fragment): lac repressor; lacI; The lac repressor binds to the lac operator to inhibit transcription in E. coli. This inhibition can be relieved by adding lactose or isopropyl-β-D-thiogalactopyranoside (IPTG).
    312..333     +  protein_bind   CAP binding site: CAP binding activates transcription in the presence of cAMP. E. coli catabolite activator protein
    348..378     +  promoter       lac promoter: promoter for the E. coli lac operon
    386..402     +  protein_bind   lac operator: The lac repressor binds to the lac operator to inhibit transcription in E. coli. This inhibition can be relieved by adding lactose or isopropyl-β-D-thiogalactopyranoside (IPTG). lac repressor encoded by lacI
    439..495     -  misc_feature   MCS: pUC18/19 multiple cloning site
    492..649     +  CDS            lacZα (fragment): LacZα fragment of β-galactosidase; lacZ fragment
    655..713     -  misc_feature   bom (fragment): basis of mobility region from pBR322
    871..906     -  CDS            rop (fragment): Rop protein, which maintains plasmids at low copy number; rop
   1001..1105    +  promoter       AmpR promoter: bla
   1106..1966    +  CDS            AmpR: β-lactamase; bla; confers resistance to ampicillin, carbenicillin, and related antibiotics
   2137..82      +  rep_origin     ori (across the origin): high-copy-number ColE1/pMB1/pBR322/pUC origin of replication
>Addgene plasmid #127712 | pEMY07CD-TER | addgene full sequence | sequence record 253010 | Addgene NGS Result
TTATAGTCCTGTCGGGTTTCGCCACCTCTGACTTGAGCGTCGATTTTTGTGATGCTCGTCAGGGGGGCGG
AGCCTATGGAAAAACGCCAGCAACGCGGCCTTTTTACGGTTCCTGGCCTTTTGCTGGCCTTTTGCTCACA
TGTTCTTTCCTGCGTTATCCCCTGATTCTGTGGATAACCGTATTACCGCCTTTGAGTGAGCTGATACCGC
TCGGTCTCTGAGGAGGTCTTCCCCGCGCGTTGGCCGATTCATTAATGCAGCTGGCACGACAGGTTTCCCT
ACTGGAAAGCGGGCAGTGAGCGCAACGCAATTAATGTGAGTTAGCTCACTCATTAGGCACCCCAGGCTTT
ACACTTTATGCTTCCGGCTCGTATGTTGTGTGGAATTGTGAGCGGATAACAATTTCACACAGGAAACAGC
TATGACCATGATTACGCCAAGCTTGCATGCCTGCAGGTCGATTCTAGAGGATCCCCGGGTACCGAGCTCG
AATTCACTGGCCGTCGTTTTACAACGTCGTGACTGGGAAAACCCTGGCGTTACCCAACTTAATCGCCTTG
CAGCACATCCCCCTTTCGCCAGCTGGCGTAATAGCGAAGAGGCCCGCACCGATCGCCCTTCCCAACAGTT
GCGCAGCCTGAATGGCGAATGGCGCCTGATGCGGTATTTTCTCCTTACGCATCTGTGCGGTATTTCACAC
CGCATATGGTGCAGAAGACCTTTTATGAGACCCAGTACAATCTGCTCTGATGCCGCATAGTTAAGCCAGC
CCCGACACCCGCCAACACCCGCTGACGCGCCCTGACGGGCTTGTCTGCTCCCGGCATCCGCTTACAGACA
AGCTGTGACCGTCTCCGGGAGCTGCATGTGTCAGAGGTTTTCACCGTCATCACCGAAACGCGCGAGACGA
AAGGGCCTCGTGATACGCCTATTTTTATAGGTTAATGTCATGATAATAATGGTTTCTTAGACGTCAGGTG
GCACTTTTCGGGGAAATGTGCGCGGAACCCCTATTTGTTTATTTTTCTAAATACATTCAAATATGTATCC
GCTCATGAGACAATAACCCTGATAAATGCTTCAATAATATTGAAAAAGGAAGAGTATGAGTATTCAACAT
TTCCGTGTCGCCCTTATTCCCTTTTTTGCGGCATTTTGCCTTCCTGTTTTTGCTCACCCAGAAACGCTGG
TGAAAGTAAAAGATGCTGAAGATCAGTTGGGTGCACGAGTGGGTTACATCGAACTGGATCTCAACAGCGG
TAAGATCCTTGAGAGTTTTCGCCCCGAAGAACGTTTTCCAATGATGAGCACTTTTAAAGTTCTGCTATGT
GGCGCGGTATTATCCCGTATTGACGCCGGGCAAGAGCAACTCGGTCGCCGCATACACTATTCTCAGAATG
ACTTGGTTGAGTACTCACCAGTCACAGAAAAGCATCTTACGGATGGCATGACAGTAAGAGAATTATGCAG
TGCTGCCATAACCATGAGTGATAACACTGCGGCCAACTTACTTCTGACAACGATCGGAGGACCGAAGGAG
CTAACCGCTTTTTTGCACAACATGGGGGATCATGTAACTCGCCTTGATCGTTGGGAACCGGAGCTGAATG
AAGCCATACCAAACGACGAGCGTGACACCACGATGCCTGTAGCAATGGCAACAACGTTGCGCAAACTATT
AACTGGCGAACTACTTACTCTAGCTTCCCGGCAACAATTAATAGACTGGATGGAGGCGGATAAAGTTGCA
GGACCACTTCTGCGCTCGGCCCTTCCGGCTGGCTGGTTTATTGCTGATAAATCTGGAGCCGGTGAGCGTG
GCTCTCGCGGTATCATTGCAGCACTGGGGCCAGATGGTAAGCCCTCCCGTATCGTAGTTATCTACACGAC
GGGGAGCCAGGCAACTATGGATGAACGAAATAGACAGATCGCTGAGATAGGTGCCTCACTGATTAAGCAT
TGGTAACTGTCAGACCAAGTTTACTCATATATACTTTAGATTGATTTAAAACTTCATTTTTAATTTAAAA
GGATCTAGGTGAAGATCCTTTTTGATAATCTCATGACCAAAATCCCTTAACGTGAGTTTTCGTTCCACTG
AGCGTCAGACCCCGTAGAAAAGATCAAAGGATCTTCTTGAGATCCTTTTTTTCTGCGCGTAATCTGCTGC
TTGCAAACAAAAAAACCACCGCTACCAGCGGTGGTTTGTTTGCCGGATCAAGAGCTACCAACTCTTTTTC
CGAAGGTAACTGGCTTCAGCAGAGCGCAGATACCAAATACTGTTCTTCTAGTGTAGCCGTAGTTAGGCCA
CCACTTCAAGAACTCTGTAGCACCGCCTACATACCTCGCTCTGCTAATCCTGTTACCAGTGGCTGCTGCC
AGTGGCGATAAGTCGTGTCTTACCGGGTTGGGCTCAAGACGATAGTTACCGGATAAGGCGCAGCGGTCGG
GCTGAACGGGGGGTTCGTGCACACAGCCCAGCTTGGAGCGAACGACCTACACCGAACTGAGATACCTACA
GCGTGAGCTATGAGAAAGCGCCACGCTTCCCGAAGGGAGAAAGGCGGACAGGTATCCGGTAAGCGGCAGG
GTCGGAACAGGAGAGCGCACGAGGGAGCTTCCAGGGGGAAACGCCTGGTATCT
